>Addgene plasmid #79708 | EPHA3_HUMAN_D0 | depositor partial sequence | sequence record 149030 | Sequence of gene (EPHA3_HUMAN) inserted into backbone.
ACCCAAGCTGTTCATGAGTTTGCCAAGGAATTGGATGCCACCAACATATCCATTGATAAAGTTGTTGGAG
CAGGTGAATTTGGAGAGGTGTGCAGTGGTCGCTTAAAACTTCCTTCAAAAAAAGAGATTTCAGTGGCCAT
TAAGACCCTGAAAGTTGGCTACACAGAAAAGCAGAGGAGAGACTTCCTGGGAGAAGCAAGCATTATGGGA
CAGTTTGACCACCCCAATATCATTCGACTGGAAGGAGTTGTTACCAAAAGTAAGCCAGTTATGATTGTCA
CAGAATACATGGAGAATGGTTCCTTGGATAGTTTCCTACGTAAACACGATGCCCAGTTTACTGTCATTCA
GCTAGTGGGGATGCTTCGAGGGATAGCATCTGGCATGAAGTACCTGTCAGACATGGGCTATGTTCACCGA
GACCTCGCTGCTCGGAACATCTTGATCAACAGTAACTTGGTGTGTAAGGTTTCTGATTTCGGACTTTCGC
GTGTCCTGGAGGATGACCCAGAAGCTGCTTATACAACAAGAGGAGGGAAGATCCCAATCAGGTGGACATC
ACCAGAAGCTATAGCCTACCGCAAGTTCACGTCAGCCAGCGATGTATGGAGTTATGGGATTGTTCTCTGG
GAGGTGATGTCTTATGGAGAGAGACCATACTGGGAGATGTCCAATCAGGATGTAATTAAAGCTGTAGATG
AGGGCTATCGACTGCCACCCCCCATGGACTGCCCAGCTGCCTTGTATCAGCTGATGCTGGACTGCTGGCA
GAAAGACAGGAACAACAGACCCAAGTTTGAGCAGATTGTTAGTATTCTGGACAAGCTTATCCGGAATCCC
GGCAGCCTGAAGATCATCACCAGTGCAGCCGCAAGGCCATCAAACCTTCTTCTGGACCAAAGCAATGTGG
ATATCACTACCTTCCGCACAACAGGTGACTGGCTTAATGGTGTCTGGACAGCACACTGCAAGGAAATCTT
CACGGGTGTGGAGTACAGTTCTTGTGACACAATAGCCAAGATTTCC
