>Addgene plasmid #79708 | EPHA3_HUMAN_D0 | addgene partial sequence | sequence record 159238 | T7 5'-TAATACGACTCACTATAGGG-3'
CGGCTCCGGAGAGCTCTTTAATTAAGCGGCCGCCCTGCAGGACTCGAGTTCTAGAAATAATTTTGTTTAA
CTTTAAGAAGGAGATATACATATGAAATCTTCTCACCATCACCATCACCATCACCATCACCATGAAAACC
TGTACTTCCAATCCAATGCAACCCAAGCTGTTCATGAGTTTGCCAAGGAATTGGATGCCACCAACATATC
CATTGATAAAGTTGTTGGAGCAGGTGAATTTGGAGAGGTGTGCAGTGGTCGCTTAAAACTTCCTTCAAAA
AAAGAGATTTCAGTGGCCATTAAGACCCTGAAAGTTGGCTACACAGAAAAGCAGAGGAGAGACTTCCTGG
GAGAAGCAAGCATTATGGGACAGTTTGACCACCCCAATATCATTCGACTGGAAGGAGTTGTTACCAAAAG
TAAGCCAGTTATGATTGTCACAGAATACATGGAGAATGGTTCCTTGGATAGTTTCCTACGTAAACACGAT
GCCCAGTTTACTGTCATTCAGCTAGTGGGGATGCTTCGAGGGATAGCATCTGGCATGAAGTACCTGTCAG
ACATGGGCTATGTTCACCGAGACCTCGCTGCTCGGAACATCTTGATCAACAGTAACTTGGTGTGTAAGGT
TTCTGATTTCGGACTTTCGCGTGTCCTGGAGGATGACCCAGAAGCTGCTTATACAACAAGAGGAGGGAAG
ATCCCAATCAGGTGGACATCACCAGAAGCTATAGCCTACCGCAAGTTCACGTCAGCCAGCGATGTATGGA
GTTATGGGATTGTTCTCTGGGAGGTGATGTCTTATGGAGAGAGACCATACTGGGAGATGTCCAATCAGGA
TGTAATTAAAGCTGTAGATGAGGGCTATCGACTGCCACCCCCCATGGACTGCCCAGCTGCCTTGTATCAG
CTGATGCTGGACTGCTGGCAGAAAGACAGGAACAACAGACCCAAGTTTGAGCAGATTGTTAGTATTCTGG
ACAAGCTTATCCGGAATCCCGGCAGCCTGAAGATCATCACCAGTGCAGCCGCAAGGCCATCAAACCTT
