>Addgene plasmid #79708 | EPHA3_HUMAN_D0 | addgene partial sequence | sequence record 159239 | T7term 5'-GCTAGTTATTGCTCAGCGG-3'
TTTCGGGCTTTGTTAGCAGCCGGATCAGCGCGCACGCGTGGTACCGGCCGGCCACCAGGTGGCGCGCCGC
GATCGCGGATCCGTTATCCACTTCCAATGTTATTAGGAAATCTTGGCTATTGTGTCACAAGAACTGTACT
CCACACCCGTGAAGATTTCCTTGCAGTGTGCTGTCCAGACACCATTAAGCCAGTCACCTGTTGTGCGGAA
GGTAGTGATATCCACATTGCTTTGGTCCAGAAGAAGGTTTGATGGCCTTGCGGCTGCACTGGTGATGATC
TTCAGGCTGCCGGGATTCCGGATAAGCTTGTCCAGAATACTAACAATCTGCTCAAACTTGGGTCTGTTGT
TCCTGTCTTTCTGCCAGCAGTCCAGCATCAGCTGATACAAGGCAGCTGGGCAGTCCATGGGGGGTGGCAG
TCGATAGCCCTCATCTACAGCTTTAATTACATCCTGATTGGACATCTCCCAGTATGGTCTCTCTCCATAA
GACATCACCTCCCAGAGAACAATCCCATAACTCCATACATCGCTGGCTGACGTGAACTTGCGGTAGGCTA
TAGCTTCTGGTGATGTCCACCTGATTGGGATCTTCCCTCCTCTTGTTGTATAAGCAGCTTCTGGGTCATC
CTCCAGGACACGCGAAAGTCCGAAATCAGAAACCTTACACACCAAGTTACTGTTGATCAAGATGTTCCGA
GCAGCGAGGTCTCGGTGAACATAGCCCATGTCTGACAGGTACTTCATGCCAGATGCTATCCCTCGAAGCA
TCCCCACTAGCTGAATGACAGTAAACTGGGCATCGTGTTTACGTAGGAAACTATCCAAGGAACCATTCTC
CATGTATTCTGTGACAATCATAACTGGCTTACTTTTGGTAACAACTCCTTCCAGTCGAATGATATTGGGG
TGGTCAAACTGTCCCATAATGCTTGCTTCTCCCAGGAAGTCTCTCCTCTGCTTTTCTGTGTAGCCAACTT
TCAGGGTCTTAATGGCCACTGAAATCTCTTTTTTTGAAGGAAGTTTTAAGCGACCACTGC
