[The description below was written by a language model from this plasmid's Addgene catalogue record.]
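Description:
EPHA3_HUMAN_D0 is a bacterial expression plasmid built on the pET His10 TEV LIC cloning vector (2B-T-10), a pET-family backbone designed for ligation-independent cloning. It is maintained in E. coli as a low-copy plasmid under ampicillin selection, with DH5alpha listed as the propagation strain. No feature table accompanies the record, so the origin of replication and other backbone elements are not itemised beyond what the catalogue fields state.

The insert is the kinase domain of human EPHA3, an Eph-family receptor tyrosine kinase, rather than the full-length receptor; the exact residue boundaries are not given. Expression is driven by the T7 promoter, which requires a host that supplies T7 RNA polymerase for protein production. The backbone contributes an N-terminal His10 tag followed by a TEV protease recognition site, so the kinase domain can be captured by immobilised metal affinity chromatography and the tag subsequently cleaved off.

The plasmid belongs to an open library of human kinase domain constructs assembled for automated bacterial expression. It is intended to be co-expressed with the YopH phosphatase plasmid that accompanies the set. Co-expressing a tyrosine phosphatase keeps the kinase dephosphorylated and limits toxic phosphorylation of host proteins, which generally improves the yield of active tyrosine kinases in bacteria. A lambda phosphatase vector is also part of the same collection. The typical use is production of recombinant EPHA3 kinase domain for biochemical, biophysical or structural work.
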