Addgene plasmid #79708: EPHA3_HUMAN_D0
Purpose: This plasmid encodes the kinase domain of EPHA3. Intended for co-expression with YopH Phosphatase that accompanies this set to enhance bacterial kinase expression.
Depositing lab: John Chodera & Nicholas Levinson & Markus Seeliger. Depositing organization: Memorial Sloan-Kettering Cancer Center. Publication: An open library of human kinase domain constructs for automated bacterial expression. Albanese SK, Parton DL, Isik M, Rodriguez-Laureano L, Hanson SM, Behr JM, Gradia S, Jeans C, Levinson NM, Seeliger MA, Chodera JD. Biochemistry. 2018 Jul 13. doi: 10.1021/acs.biochem.7b01081. PubMed 30004690.
Backbone
  Vector backbone: pET His10 TEV LIC cloning vector (2B-T-10)
  Backbone manufacturer: Scott Gradia (Addgene plasmid # 78173)
  Vector type: Bacterial Expression
Growth in bacteria
  Bacterial resistance: Ampicillin, 100 μg/mL
  Growth temperature: 37°C
  Growth strain: DH5alpha
  Copy number: Low Copy
Gene/Insert
  Gene/Insert name: EPHA3
  Species: H. sapiens (human)
  Entrez Gene: EPHA3 (a.k.a. EK4, ETK, ETK1, HEK, HEK4, TYRO4)
  Promoter: T7
  Tag / fusion protein: His10-TEV (N terminal on backbone)
  Cloning method: Ligation Independent Cloning
  Sequencing primers: 5′ T7; 3′ T7 reverse
Terms and licenses: Academic/Nonprofit Terms; Industry Terms: Not Available to Industry
Depositor comments: This plasmid was generated as part of an open library of human kinase domain constructs for automated bacterial expression. The work can be found here doi: http://dx.doi.org/10.1101/038711 The lambda phosphatase expression vector can be found at https://www.addgene.org/79748/ The YopH Phosphatase expression vector can be found at https://www.addgene.org/79749/
How to cite: EPHA3_HUMAN_D0 was a gift from John Chodera & Nicholas Levinson & Markus Seeliger (Addgene plasmid # 79708 ; http://n2t.net/addgene:79708 ; RRID:Addgene_79708)
